Addgene plasmid #59844: pJK_pro6_amiE
Purpose: Constitutively expresses AmiE with pro6 promoter
Depositing lab: Timothy Whitehead. Depositing organization: Michigan State University. Publication: The Interrelationship between Promoter Strength, Gene Expression, and Growth Rate. Bienick MS, Young KW, Klesmith JR, Detwiler EE, Tomek KJ, Whitehead TA. PLoS One. 2014 Oct 6;9(10):e109105. doi: 10.1371/journal.pone.0109105. eCollection 2014. PubMed 25286161.
Backbone
  Vector backbone: pET-29b(+)
  Backbone manufacturer: Novagen
  Backbone size w/o insert (bp): 3582
  Total vector size (bp): 4605
  Modifications to backbone: Deletion of lacI, lacO, and T7 promoter by cloning proB in-between BglI and XbaI. Removal of the kanamycin resistance gene and insertion of the beta-lactamase (AmpR) gene from pET-22b.
  Vector type: Bacterial Expression
Growth in bacteria
  Bacterial resistance: Ampicillin, 100 μg/mL
  Growth temperature: 37°C
  Growth strain: XL1 Blue
  Copy number: High Copy
Gene/Insert
  Gene/Insert name: ALIPHATIC AMIDASE (alt name: amiE)
  Insert size (bp): 1024
  Entrez Gene: amiE (a.k.a. PA3366)
  Promoter: pro6
  Tag / fusion protein: 6x-His (C terminal on backbone)
  Cloning method: Restriction Enzyme; 5′ cloning site BglI (not destroyed); 3′ cloning site XbaI (not destroyed)
  Sequencing primers: 5′ GGTGATTCATTCTGCTAA; 3′ T7 Term
Terms and licenses: Academic/Nonprofit Terms; Industry Terms: Not Available to Industry
How to cite: pJK_pro6_amiE was a gift from Timothy Whitehead (Addgene plasmid # 59844 ; http://n2t.net/addgene:59844 ; RRID:Addgene_59844)
