[The description below was written by a language model from this plasmid's Addgene catalogue record and pLannotate feature annotations shown in this document.]
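Description:
pJK_pro6_amiE is a 4,605 bp bacterial expression plasmid built on a heavily modified Novagen pET-29b(+) backbone and designed for constitutive, inducer-independent expression of an aliphatic amidase in E. coli. According to the record, the lacI gene, lac operator and T7 promoter of the parent vector were removed by cloning a constitutive promoter cassette between the BglI and XbaI sites, and the original kanamycin resistance gene was replaced by the β-lactamase gene from pET-22b, so the plasmid is selected with ampicillin. It replicates from a ColE1/pMB1-type origin and retains the pBR322-derived bom region and a rop gene. The catalogue lists it as high copy, although Rop normally acts to restrain copy number. An f1 phage origin is also present.

The payload is amiE from Pseudomonas aeruginosa PAO1 (locus PA3366), encoding an enzyme that hydrolyses short-chain amides and also shows acyl transferase activity in vitro. Transcription is driven by the pro6 promoter, which is named in the catalogue but was not picked up as a discrete feature by the automated annotation. Translation initiates from the strong T7 gene 10 ribosome binding site just upstream of the coding sequence. The open reading frame is fused in frame to the backbone's C-terminal 6xHis tag (annotated as a fragment of a longer His tag), which permits affinity purification or detection, and is followed by the T7 terminator. A short "SET1" fragment annotated between the tag and the terminator is probably residual pET sequence rather than a functional element.

The associated publication's title concerns the relationship between promoter strength, gene expression and growth rate, suggesting that this plasmid provides AmiE expression at the level set by pro6.
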