Features (pLannotate 1.2.2; 12 found; start..end, strand, type, name):
     12..467     +  rep_origin     f1 ori (sequence partly withheld): f1 bacteriophage origin of replication; arrow indicates direction of (+) strand synthesis
    494..551     +  promoter       AmpR promoter (fragment): bla
    560..1420    -  CDS            AmpR: β-lactamase; bla; confers resistance to ampicillin, carbenicillin, and related antibiotics
   1542..2130    +  rep_origin     ori: high-copy-number ColE1/pMB1/pBR322/pUC origin of replication
   2316..2458    -  misc_feature   bom: basis of mobility region from pBR322
   2560..2751    -  CDS            rop: Rop protein, which maintains plasmids at low copy number; rop
   2768..3148    +  CDS            YPB1_ECOLX: Protein predicted: Swiss-Prot protein existence level 4. From Escherichia coli.
   3390..3412    +  RBS            RBS: efficient ribosome binding site from bacteriophage T7 gene 10 (Olins and Rangwala, 1989)
   3420..4448    +  CDS            amiE: AMIE_PSEAE - Experimental evidence at protein level: Swiss-Prot protein existence level 1. Also exhibits in vitro acyl transferase activity, transferring the acyl moiety of short-chain amides to hydroxylamine to form hydroxamates. From Pseudomonas aeruginosa (strain ATCC 15692 / DSM 22644 / CIP 104116 / JCM 14847 / LMG 12228 / 1C / PRS 101 / PAO1).
   4449..4466    +  CDS            9xHis (fragment): 9xHis affinity tag
   4476..4525    +  CDS            SET1 (fragment): solubility-enhancement tag derived from T7 phage gene 10B
   4533..4580    +  terminator     T7 terminator: transcription terminator for bacteriophage T7 RNA polymerase
>Addgene plasmid #59844 | pJK_pro6_amiE | depositor full sequence | sequence record 95479 | pJK_pro6_amiE sequence 4605 bps
TGGCGAATGGG
[124 nt withheld, positions 12-135]
C
[91 nt withheld, positions 137-227]
A
[49 nt withheld, positions 229-277]
CCTTTGACGTTGGAGTCCACGTTCTTT
[37 nt withheld, positions 305-341]
ACCCTATCTCGGTCTATTCTTTTGATTTATAAGGGATTTTGCCGATTTCGGCCTATTGGTTAAAAAATGA
GCTGATTTAACAAAAATTTAACGCGAATTTTAACAAAATATTAACGTTTACAATTTCAGGTGGCACTTTT
CGGGGAAATGTGCGCGGAACCCCTATTTGTTTATTTTTCTAAATACATTCAAATATGTATCCGCTCATGA
ATTAATTCTTACCAATGCTTAATCAGTGAGGCACCTATCTCAGCGATCTGTCTATTTCGTTCATCCATAG
TTGCCTGACTCCCCGTCGTGTAGATAACTACGATACGGGAGGGCTTACCATCTGGCCCCAGTGCTGCAAT
GATACCGCGAGACCCACGCTCACCGGCTCCAGATTTATCAGCAATAAACCAGCCAGCCGGAAGGGCCGAG
CGCAGAAGTGGTCCTGCAACTTTATCCGCCTCCATCCAGTCTATTAATTGTTGCCGGGAAGCTAGAGTAA
GTAGTTCGCCAGTTAATAGTTTGCGCAACGTTGTTGCCATTGCTGCAGGCATCGTGGTGTCACGCTCGTC
GTTTGGTATGGCTTCATTCAGCTCCGGTTCCCAACGATCAAGGCGAGTTACATGATCCCCCATGTTGTGC
AAAAAAGCGGTTAGCTCCTTCGGTCCTCCGATCGTTGTCAGAAGTAAGTTGGCCGCAGTGTTATCACTCA
TGGTTATGGCAGCACTGCATAATTCTCTTACTGTCATGCCATCCGTAAGATGCTTTTCTGTGACTGGTGA
GTACTCAACCAAGTCATTCTGAGAATAGTGTATGCGGCGACCGAGTTGCTCTTGCCCGGCGTCAATACGG
GATAATACCGCGCCACATAGCAGAACTTTAAAAGTGCTCATCATTGGAAAACGTTCTTCGGGGCGAAAAC
TCTCAAGGATCTTACCGCTGTTGAGATCCAGTTCGATGTAACCCACTCGTGCACCCAACTGATCTTCAGC
ATCTTTTACTTTCACCAGCGTTTCTGGGTGAGCAAAAACAGGAAGGCAAAATGCCGCAAAAAAGGGAATA
AGGGCGACACGGAAATGTTGAATACTCATAACACCCCTTGTATTACTGTTTATGTAAGCAGACAGTTTTA
TTGTTCATGACCAAAATCCCTTAACGTGAGTTTTCGTTCCACTGAGCGTCAGACCCCGTAGAAAAGATCA
AAGGATCTTCTTGAGATCCTTTTTTTCTGCGCGTAATCTGCTGCTTGCAAACAAAAAAACCACCGCTACC
AGCGGTGGTTTGTTTGCCGGATCAAGAGCTACCAACTCTTTTTCCGAAGGTAACTGGCTTCAGCAGAGCG
CAGATACCAAATACTGTCCTTCTAGTGTAGCCGTAGTTAGGCCACCACTTCAAGAACTCTGTAGCACCGC
CTACATACCTCGCTCTGCTAATCCTGTTACCAGTGGCTGCTGCCAGTGGCGATAAGTCGTGTCTTACCGG
GTTGGACTCAAGACGATAGTTACCGGATAAGGCGCAGCGGTCGGGCTGAACGGGGGGTTCGTGCACACAG
CCCAGCTTGGAGCGAACGACCTACACCGAACTGAGATACCTACAGCGTGAGCTATGAGAAAGCGCCACGC
TTCCCGAAGGGAGAAAGGCGGACAGGTATCCGGTAAGCGGCAGGGTCGGAACAGGAGAGCGCACGAGGGA
GCTTCCAGGGGGAAACGCCTGGTATCTTTATAGTCCTGTCGGGTTTCGCCACCTCTGACTTGAGCGTCGA
TTTTTGTGATGCTCGTCAGGGGGGCGGAGCCTATGGAAAAACGCCAGCAACGCGGCCTTTTTACGGTTCC
TGGCCTTTTGCTGGCCTTTTGCTCACATGTTCTTTCCTGCGTTATCCCCTGATTCTGTGGATAACCGTAT
TACCGCCTTTGAGTGAGCTGATACCGCTCGCCGCAGCCGAACGACCGAGCGCAGCGAGTCAGTGAGCGAG
GAAGCGGAAGAGCGCCTGATGCGGTATTTTCTCCTTACGCATCTGTGCGGTATTTCACACCGCATATATG
GTGCACTCTCAGTACAATCTGCTCTGATGCCGCATAGTTAAGCCAGTATACACTCCGCTATCGCTACGTG
ACTGGGTCATGGCTGCGCCCCGACACCCGCCAACACCCGCTGACGCGCCCTGACGGGCTTGTCTGCTCCC
GGCATCCGCTTACAGACAAGCTGTGACCGTCTCCGGGAGCTGCATGTGTCAGAGGTTTTCACCGTCATCA
CCGAAACGCGCGAGGCAGCTGCGGTAAAGCTCATCAGCGTGGTCGTGAAGCGATTCACAGATGTCTGCCT
GTTCATCCGCGTCCAGCTCGTTGAGTTTCTCCAGAAGCGTTAATGTCTGGCTTCTGATAAAGCGGGCCAT
GTTAAGGGCGGTTTTTTCCTGTTTGGTCACTGATGCCTCCGTGTAAGGGGGATTTCTGTTCATGGGGGTA
ATGATACCGATGAAACGAGAGAGGATGCTCACGATACGGGTTACTGATGATGAACATGCCCGGTTACTGG
AACGTTGTGAGGGTAAACAACTGGCGGTATGGATGCGGCGGGACCAGAGAAAAATCACTCAGGGTCAATG
CCAGCGCTTCGTTAATACAGATGTAGGTGTTCCACAGGGTAGCCAGCAGCATCCTGCGATGCAGATCCGG
AACATAATGGTGCAGGGCGCTGACTTCCGCGTTTCCAGACTTTACGAAACACGGAAACCGAAGACCATTC
ATGTTGTTGCTCAGGTCGCAGACGTTTTGCAGCAGCAGTCGCTTCACGTTCGCTCGCGTATCGGTGATTC
ATTCTGCTAACCAGTAAGGCAACCCCGCCAGCCTAGCCGGGTCCTCAACGACAGGAGCACGATCATGCGC
ACCCGTGGGGCCGCCATGCCGGCCACAGCTAACACCACGTCGTCCCTATCTGCTGCCCTAGGTCTATGAG
TGGTTGCTGGATAACTTTACGGGCATGCATAAGGCTCGTAAAATATATTCAGGGAGACCACAACGGTTTC
CCTCTACAAATAATTTTGTTTAACTTTCTAGAAATAATTTTGTTTAACTTTAAGAAGGAGATATACATAT
GAGACATGGCGATATTAGCTCGTCAAATGATACCGTAGGCGTAGCCGTGGTGAATTACAAGATGCCGCGT
TTACATACTGCTGCTGAAGTCCTGGATAATGCCCGCAAAATTGCGGAAATGATCGTTGGTATGAAGCAAG
GTCTGCCGGGCATGGATCTGGTTGTGTTTCCTGAATATTCTTTACAGGGTATTATGTACGACCCTGCTGA
AATGATGGAAACAGCCGTGGCGATTCCAGGCGAAGAAACGGAAATCTTTAGCCGTGCTTGTAGAAAAGCA
AATGTTTGGGGTGTGTTCTCCCTGACCGGCGAACGTCATGAAGAACACCCTAGAAAGGCACCATACAACA
CTCTGGTCTTGATCGATAACAACGGTGAAATCGTACAAAAGTACAGAAAGATCATCCCATGGTGTCCGAT
TGAAGGCTGGTATCCAGGTGGCCAGACATACGTCTCTGAAGGTCCGAAAGGCATGAAGATCTCATTAATT
ATCTGCGATGACGGTAATTATCCGGAAATTTGGAGAGATTGTGCCATGAAGGGTGCGGAATTGATCGTTC
GCTGCCAAGGCTATATGTACCCTGCTAAAGACCAACAAGTTATGATGGCTAAGGCAATGGCCTGGGCGAA
TAACTGTTATGTCGCTGTAGCAAACGCTGCAGGTTTTGATGGCGTTTATAGCTACTTCGGTCATAGTGCC
ATTATCGGTTTTGACGGCCGTACTCTGGGTGAATGCGGCGAAGAAGAAATGGGCATTCAATACGCGCAGT
TGTCTCTGTCACAAATCCGCGATGCCCGTGCGAATGACCAAAGTCAGAACCATTTGTTTAAAATCTTGCA
CAGAGGTTACTCCGGTTTGCAGGCTTCGGGCGATGGCGACCGTGGTCTGGCAGAATGCCCATTTGAATTC
TACCGTACCTGGGTTACTGATGCTGAAAAGGCAAGAGAAAACGTGGAACGCCTGACTCGCTCCACAACAG
GTGTCGCCCAATGCCCAGTAGGTCGTCTGCCGTATGAAGGCCTCGAGCACCACCACCACCACCACTGAGA
TCCGGCTGCTAACAAAGCCCGAAAGGAAGCTGAGTTGGCTGCTGCCACCGCTGAGCAATAACTAGCATAA
CCCCTTGGGGCCTCTAAACGGGTCTTGAGGGGTTTTTTGCTGAAAGGAGGAACTATATCCGGAT
