>Addgene plasmid #59844 | pJK_pro6_amiE | addgene partial sequence | sequence record 97589 | pJFRC-F 5'-ATAATGGTGCAGGGCGCTGAC-3'
ACCATTCATGTTGTTGCTCAGGTCGCAGACGTTTTGCAGCAGCAGTCGCTTCACGTTCGCTCGCGTATCG
GTGATTCATTCTGCTAACCAGTAAGGCAACCCCGCCAGCCTAGCCGGGTCCTCAACGACAGGAGCACGAT
CATGCGCACCCGTGGGGCCGCCATGCCGGCCACAGCTAACACCACGTCGTCCCTATCTGCTGCCCTAGGT
CTATGAGTGGTTGCTGGATAACTTTACGGGCATGCATAAGGCTCGTAAAATATATTCAGGGAGACCACAA
CGGTTTCCCTCTACAAATAATTTTGTTTAACTTTCTAGAAATAATTTTGTTTAACTTTAAGAAGGAGATA
TACATATGAGACATGGCGATATTAGCTCGTCAAATGATACCGTAGGCGTAGCCGTGGTGAATTACAAGAT
GCCGCGTTTACATACTGCTGCTGAAGTCCTGGATAATGCCCGCAAAATTGCGGAAATGATCGTTGGTATG
AAGCAAGGTCTGCCGGGCATGGATCTGGTTGTGTTTCCTGAATATTCTTTACAGGGTATTATGTACGACC
CTGCTGAAATGATGGAAACAGCCGTGGCGATTCCAGGCGAAGAAACGGAAATCTTTAGCCGTGCTTGTAG
AAAAGCAAATGTTTGGGGTGTGTTCTCCCTGACCGGCGAACGTCATGAAGAACACCCTAGAAAGGCACCA
TACAACACTCTGGTCTTGATCGATAACAACGGTG
