>Addgene plasmid #59844 | pJK_pro6_amiE | addgene partial sequence | sequence record 97590 | T7term 5'-GCTAGTTATTGCTCAGCGG-3'
CGGGCTTTGTTAGCAGCCGGATCTCAGTGGTGGTGGTGGTGGTGCTCGAGGCCTTCATACGGCAGACGAC
CTACTGGGCATTGGGCGACACCTGTTGTGGAGCGAGTCAGGCGTTCCACGTTTTCTCTTGCCTTTTCAGC
ATCAGTAACCCAGGTACGGTAGAATTCAAATGGGCATTCTGCCAGACCACGGTCGCCATCGCCCGAAGCC
TGCAAACCGGAGTAACCTCTGTGCAAGATTTTAAACAAATGGTTCTGACTTTGGTCATTCGCACGGGCAT
CGCGGATTTGTGACAGAGACAACTGCGCGTATTGAATGCCCATTTCTTCTTCGCCGCATTCACCCAGAGT
ACGGCCGTCAAAACCGATAATGGCACTATGACCGAAGTAGCTATAAACGCCATCAAAACCTGCAGCGTTT
GCTACAGCGACATAACAGTTATTCGCCCAGGCCATTGCCTTAGCCATCATAACTTGTTGGTCTTTAGCAG
GGTACATATAGCCTTGGCAGCGAACGATCAATTCCGCACCCTTCATGGCACAATCTCTCCAAATTTCCGG
ATAATTACCGTCATCGCAGATAATTAATGAGATCTTCATGCCTTTCGGACCTTCAGAGACGTATGTCTGG
CCACCTGGATACCAGCCTTCAATCGGACACCATGGGATGATCTTTCTGTACTTTTGTACGATTTCACCGT
TGTTATCGATCAAGACCAGAGTGTTGTATGGTG
